>Addgene plasmid #143008 | TFORF0066 | addgene full sequence | sequence record 399054 | Addgene NGS Result
TTAATGTAGTCTTATGCAATACTCTTGTAGTCTTGCAACATGGTAACGATGAGTTAGCAACATGCCTTAC
AAGGAGAGAAAAAGCACCGTGCATGCCGATTGGTGGAAGTAAGGTGGTACGATCGTGCCTTATTAGGAAG
GCAACAGACGGGTCTGACATGGATTGGACGAACCACTGAATTGCCGCATTGCAGAGATATTGTATTTAAG
TGCCTAGCTCGATACATAAACGGGTCTCTCTGGTTAGACCAGATCTGAGCCTGGGAGCTCTCTGGCTAAC
TAGGGAACCCACTGCTTAAGCCTCAATAAAGCTTGCCTTGAGTGCTTCAAGTAGTGTGTGCCCGTCTGTT
GTGTGACTCTGGTAACTAGAGATCCCTCAGACCCTTTTAGTCAGTGTGGAAAATCTCTAGCAGTGGCGCC
CGAACAGGGACTTGAAAGCGAAAGGGAAACCAGAGGAGCTCTCTCGACGCAGGACTCGGCTTGCTGAAGC
GCGCACGGCAAGAGGCGAGGGGCGGCGACTGGTGAGTACGCCAAAAATTTTGACTAGCGGAGGCTAGAAG
GAGAGAGATGGGTGCGAGAGCGTCAGTATTAAGCGGGGGAGAATTAGATCGCGATGGGAAAAAATTCGGT
TAAGGCCAGGGGGAAAGAAAAAATATAAATTAAAACATATAGTATGGGCAAGCAGGGAGCTAGAACGATT
CGCAGTTAATCCTGGCCTGTTAGAAACATCAGAAGGCTGTAGACAAATACTGGGACAGCTACAACCATCC
CTTCAGACAGGATCAGAAGAACTTAGATCATTATATAATACAGTAGCAACCCTCTATTGTGTGCATCAAA
GGATAGAGATAAAAGACACCAAGGAAGCTTTAGACAAGATAGAGGAAGAGCAAAACAAAAGTAAGACCAC
CGCACAGCAAGCGGCCGCTGATCTTCAGACCTGGAGGAGGAGATATGAGGGACAATTGGAGAAGTGAATT
ATATAAATATAAAGTAGTAAAAATTGAACCATTAGGAGTAGCACCCACCAAGGCAAAGAGAAGAGTGGTG
CAGAGAGAAAAAAGAGCAGTGGGAATAGGAGCTTTGTTCCTTGGGTTCTTGGGAGCAGCAGGAAGCACTA
TGGGCGCAGCGTCAATGACGCTGACGGTACAGGCCAGACAATTATTGTCTGGTATAGTGCAGCAGCAGAA
CAATTTGCTGAGGGCTATTGAGGCGCAACAGCATCTGTTGCAACTCACAGTCTGGGGCATCAAGCAGCTC
CAGGCAAGAATCCTGGCTGTGGAAAGATACCTAAAGGATCAACAGCTCCTGGGGATTTGGGGTTGCTCTG
GAAAACTCATTTGCACCACTGCTGTGCCTTGGAATGCTAGTTGGAGTAATAAATCTCTGGAACAGATTTG
GAATCACACGACCTGGATGGAGTGGGACAGAGAAATTAACAATTACACAAGCTTAATACACTCCTTAATT
GAAGAATCGCAAAACCAGCAAGAAAAGAATGAACAAGAATTATTGGAATTAGATAAATGGGCAAGTTTGT
GGAATTGGTTTAACATAACAAATTGGCTGTGGTATATAAAATTATTCATAATGATAGTAGGAGGCTTGGT
AGGTTTAAGAATAGTTTTTGCTGTACTTTCTATAGTGAATAGAGTTAGGCAGGGATATTCACCATTATCG
TTTCAGACCCACCTCCCAACCCCGAGGGGACCCATGCATTGCATCTCAATTAGTCAGCAACCAGGTGTGG
AAAGTCCCCAGGCTCCCCAGCAGGCAGAAGTATGCAAAGCATGCGTCTCAATTAGTCAGCAACCATAGTC
CCGCCCCTAACTCCGCCCATCCCGCCCCTAACTCCGCCCAGTTCCGCCCATTCTCCGCCCCATGGCTGAC
TAATTTTTTTTATTTATGCAGAGGCCGAGGCCGCCTCGGCCTCTGAGCTATTCCAGAAGTAGTGAGGAGG
CTTTTTTGGAGGCCTAGGCTTTTGCAAAAAGCTTTCTAGAGGTACCACCGGAGCTTACCATGACCGAGTA
CAAGCCCACGGTGCGCCTCGCCACCCGCGACGACGTCCCCAGGGCCGTACGCACCCTCGCCGCCGCGTTC
GCCGACTACCCCGCCACGCGCCACACCGTCGATCCGGACCGCCACATCGAGCGGGTCACCGAGCTGCAAG
AACTCTTCCTCACGCGCGTCGGGCTCGACATCGGCAAGGTGTGGGTCGCGGACGACGGCGCCGCCGTGGC
GGTCTGGACCACGCCGGAGAGCGTCGAAGCGGGGGCGGTGTTCGCCGAGATCGGCCCGCGCATGGCCGAG
TTGAGCGGTTCCCGGCTGGCCGCGCAGCAACAGATGGAAGGCCTCCTGGCGCCGCACCGGCCCAAGGAGC
CCGCGTGGTTCCTGGCCACCGTCGGCGTCTCGCCCGACCACCAGGGCAAGGGTCTGGGCAGCGCCGTCGT
GCTCCCCGGAGTGGAGGCGGCCGAGCGCGCCGGGGTGCCCGCCTTCCTGGAGACCTCCGCGCCCCGCAAC
CTCCCCTTCTACGAGCGGCTCGGCTTCACCGTCACCGCCGACGTCGAGGTGCCCGAAGGACCGCGCACCT
GGTGCATGACCCGCAAGCCCGGTGCCAGTTAACGAATTCTAGATCTTGAGACAAATGGCAGTATTCATCC
ACAATTTTAAAAGAAAAGGGGGGATTGGGGGGTACAGTGCAGGGGAAAGAATAGTAGACATAATAGCAAC
AGACATACAAACTAAAGAATTACAAAAACAAATTACAAAAATTCAAAATTTTCGGGTTTATTACAGGGAC
AGCAGAGATCCACTTTGGCGCCGGCTCGAGGCCTGCAGGTGCAAAGATGGATAAAGTTTTAAACAGAGAG
GAATCTTTGCAGCTAATGGACCTTCTAGGTCTTGAAAGGAGTGGGAATTGGCTCCGGTGCCCGTCAGTGG
GCAGAGCGCACATCGCCCACAGTCCCCGAGAAGTTGGGGGGAGGGGTCGGCAATTGAACCGGTGCCTAGA
GAAGGTGGCGCGGGGTAAACTGGGAAAGTGATGTCGTGTACTGGCTCCGCCTTTTTCCCGAGGGTGGGGG
AGAACCGTATATAAGTGCAGTAGTCGCCGTGAACGTTCTTTTTCGCAACGGGTTTGCCGCCAGAACACAG
GTAAGTGCCGTGTGTGGTTCCCGCGGGCCTGGCCTCTTTACGGGTTATGGCCCTTGCGTGCCTTGAATTA
CTTCCACCTGGCTGCAGTACGTGATTCTTGATCCCGAGCTTCGGGTTGGAAGTGGGTGGGAGAGTTCGAG
GCCTTGCGCTTAAGGAGCCCCTTCGCCTCGTGCTTGAGTTGAGGCCTGGCCTGGGCGCTGGGGCCGCCGC
GTGCGAATCTGGTGGCACCTTCGCGCCTGTCTCGCTGCTTTCGATAAGTCTCTAGCCATTTAAAATTTTT
GATGACCTGCTGCGACGCTTTTTTTCTGGCAAGATAGTCTTGTAAATGCGGGCCAAGATCTGCACACTGG
TATTTCGGTTTTTGGGGCCGCGGGCGGCGACGGGGCCCGTGCGTCCCAGCGCACATGTTCGGCGAGGCGG
GGCCTGCGAGCGCGGCCACCGAGAATCGGACGGGGGTAGTCTCAAGCTGGCCGGCCTGCTCTGGTGCCTG
GCCTCGCGCCGCCGTGTATCGCCCCGCCCTGGGCGGCAAGGCTGGCCCGGTCGGCACCAGTTGCGTGAGC
GGAAAGATGGCCGCTTCCCGGCCCTGCTGCAGGGAGCTCAAAATGGAGGACGCGGCGCTCGGGAGAGCGG
GCGGGTGAGTCACCCACACAAAGGAAAAGGGCCTTTCCGTCCTCAGCCGTCGCTTCATGTGACTCCACGG
AGTACCGGGCGCCGTCCAGGCACCTCGATTAGTTCTCGAGCTTTTGGAGTACGTCGTCTTTAGGTTGGGG
GGAGGGGTTTTATGCGATGGAGTTTCCCCACACTGAGTGGGTGGAGACTGAAGTTAGGCCAGCTTGGCAC
TTGATGTAATTCTCCTTGGAATTTGCCCTTTTTGAGTTTGGATCTTGGTTCATTCTCAAGCCTCAGACAG
TGGTTCAAAGTTTTTTTCTTCCATTTCAGGTGTCGTGAGGCTAGCACCGCCACCATGGGAGACCCGGGGT
CGGAGATAATAGAATCTGTCCCTCCAGCTGGCCCTGAGGCATCTGAGTCAACAACGGATGAAAATGAAGA
CGACATTCAGTTTGTCAGTGAAGGACCATTACGACCTGTTCTTGAATACATTGATCTGGTCAGCAGTGAT
GATGAAGAGCCTAGCACCTCTTATACTGATAGAATGCCTGAATCTAAGGTGCCATCCTCTGAGAATCATC
GCCCAGAAATGTGCTCTAGCTGCAATGTTCCTCTTCCCATTGGAGATAGCAGCTCCTTCTCTGGGAGTTG
TTCCAGCAGTCCAGAAAGGATAGTTTCTCAAACTTCCTCTGTTGAGAACCCATTGGAGAACCAGAAAAAT
GATCAAAATAATTCAGATACTAAGATCTCTGAGACAGAGACCCTTAAATCATCACAGAATTTTCAGACTC
TGCCTTCATCTCCACTTCTGGTCCCCCAAGAATCTTTGGCCTCTTCTGAGGTCAAAGAGAATTTACGTAT
AGATTCTTCTTCAGCTTCACAGCATGGACGGGATGCCATCCTCTATCTCCAGACACAAGTAGCTGAAATG
TCCCGAGTGATACGTGATCTGCAGTCCAGGAGCTGTTTTAGATTTCATCATTCTAGGCCAAGTGAGAACT
CCTCAGTTCCTTGGGACATCTCCACCTCTAAAGAGGAAAATTTATCCACAGTTGAAGAAGAAACTGATTA
CAAATCACCATCAGCTGATGACAAAGGGCAGCCATCTGACCCCAGCCAATCTAGTTTCACAGGTCTTTTG
AAGAGAATGGAACAAAGAGGTGTTATAAAAAGGGTGACATTACAATCTGAAGCGGAGTCATGTGAAGGGA
AACCTGATTGTGTGACTTCTAAAAAACGTTTGGTTCCTCCATTGCATCCTCTTCTGAGAATTGCCACCAC
TGAGGTTTTTAAAGACCCTGCTGATTGCCATCCTTCTTCCTTCATGGGACACAGGGTATATCCTGTGGCC
AAGGACACCTCTCCTTTCCAACCAAACCCACCAGCTGAAGGCCCCATTGTAGAAGCATTAGAACACAGCA
AAAGAGGAAACACAACATCCCCTCTAGATTCTACCTCAAAAGAAATGGAGGTCATGGGTTGTAGGTTTTA
CCACGCTGCCTCCATTGCAGCCCGAGCTGCTAGCTACATGGCCTATATGACTCAATATCAGCGTAAACTC
TGGGAAGACATGGAAGATCTGGTTCATGACCCAGAATTTGATCGTGGAAAAGCAAGATGCATAATATCTG
ATGGTATGGATGCAGGCCTTTGGCAACTTTGTACTACTAGGGACATAATGGACTCTGTAGTCAGAGTTAT
GGCCATGGCCATAGACTATAGACGGCAGGCCTGGCTTCGACTTACATCTCTCACTAAGAAAACCCAGGAG
AAGATCTCCCACTTGCCCTTTGATGGTACTTCCCTTTTTGGACAAGATGTGAAAGCTGTTGTTGCAGAAG
ACAACAATATAAAAGAAAATGACTATAAAGATCACAAATACTATAATCAGCATCGATACTTTTATAGTCA
TGATCAGAAAGCACATTATCACAATAGAGGATACTCCAAAGGGGATTGGTACAAACCTCGAAACCACCCC
TATAGATATAGAAAGAAGGGAGACTCTCCAGAACGCCATGGGTACAAGAATTAGTAATGAACTAGTCCGT
AACTTGAAAGTATTTCGATTTCTTGGCTTTATATATCTTGTGGAAAGGACGATGTAGGCCGAACCTCGTA
AGCCCGACGCGTTAAGTCGACAATCAACCTCTGGATTACAAAATTTGTGAAAGATTGACTGGTATTCTTA
ACTATGTTGCTCCTTTTACGCTATGTGGATACGCTGCTTTAATGCCTTTGTATCATGCTATTGCTTCCCG
TATGGCTTTCATTTTCTCCTCCTTGTATAAATCCTGGTTGCTGTCTCTTTATGAGGAGTTGTGGCCCGTT
GTCAGGCAACGTGGCGTGGTGTGCACTGTGTTTGCTGACGCAACCCCCACTGGTTGGGGCATTGCCACCA
CCTGTCAGCTCCTTTCCGGGACTTTCGCTTTCCCCCTCCCTATTGCCACGGCGGAACTCATCGCCGCCTG
CCTTGCCCGCTGCTGGACAGGGGCTCGGCTGTTGGGCACTGACAATTCCGTGGTGTTGTCGGGGAAATCA
TCGTCCTTTCCTTGGCTGCTCGCCTGTGTTGCCACCTGGATTCTGCGCGGGACGTCCTTCTGCTACGTCC
CTTCGGCCCTCAATCCAGCGGACCTTCCTTCCCGCGGCCTGCTGCCGGCTCTGCGGCCTCTTCCGCGTCT
TCGCCTTCGCCCTCAGACGAGTCGGATCTCCCTTTGGGCCGCCTCCCCGCGTCGACTTTAAGACCAATGA
CTTACAAGGCAGCTGTAGATCTTAGCCACTTTTTAAAAGAAAAGGGGGGACTGGAAGGGCTAATTCACTC
CCAACGAAGACAAGATCTGCTTTTTGCTTGTACTGGGTCTCTCTGGTTAGACCAGATCTGAGCCTGGGAG
CTCTCTGGCTAACTAGGGAACCCACTGCTTAAGCCTCAATAAAGCTTGCCTTGAGTGCTTCAAGTAGTGT
GTGCCCGTCTGTTGTGTGACTCTGGTAACTAGAGATCCCTCAGACCCTTTTAGTCAGTGTGGAAAATCTC
TAGCAGTACGTATAGTAGTTCATGTCATCTTATTATTCAGTATTTATAACTTGCAAAGAAATGAATATCA
GAGAGTGAGAGGAACTTGTTTATTGCAGCTTATAATGGTTACAAATAAAGCAATAGCATCACAAATTTCA
CAAATAAAGCATTTTTTTCACTGCATTCTAGTTGTGGTTTGTCCAAACTCATCAATGTATCTTATCATGT
CTGGCTCTAGCTATCCCGCCCCTAACTCCGCCCATCCCGCCCCTAACTCCGCCCAGTTCCGCCCATTCTC
CGCCCCATGGCTGACTAATTTTTTTTATTTATGCAGAGGCCGAGGCCGCCTCGGCCTCTGAGCTATTCCA
GAAGTAGTGAGGAGGCTTTTTTGGAGGCCTAGGGACGTACCCAATTCGCCCTATAGTGAGTCGTATTACG
CGCGCTCACTGGCCGTCGTTTTACAACGTCGTGACTGGGAAAACCCTGGCGTTACCCAACTTAATCGCCT
TGCAGCACATCCCCCTTTCGCCAGCTGGCGTAATAGCGAAGAGGCCCGCACCGATCGCCCTTCCCAACAG
TTGCGCAGCCTGAATGGCGAATGGG
[124 nt withheld, positions 7376-7499]
C
[91 nt withheld, positions 7501-7591]
A
[49 nt withheld, positions 7593-7641]
CCTTTGACGTTGGAGTCCACGTTCTTT
[37 nt withheld, positions 7669-7705]
ACCCTATCTCGGTCTATTCTTTTGATTTATAAGGGATTTTGCCGATTTCGGCCTATTGGTTAAAAAATGA
GCTGATTTAACAAAAATTTAACGCGAATTTTAACAAAATATTAACGCTTACAATTTAGGTGGCACTTTTC
GGGGAAATGTGCGCGGAACCCCTATTTGTTTATTTTTCTAAATACATTCAAATATGTATCCGCTCATGAG
ACAATAACCCTGATAAATGCTTCAATAATATTGAAAAAGGAAGAGTATGAGTATTCAACATTTCCGTGTC
GCCCTTATTCCCTTTTTTGCGGCATTTTGCCTTCCTGTTTTTGCTCACCCAGAAACGCTGGTGAAAGTAA
AAGATGCTGAAGATCAGTTGGGTGCACGAGTGGGTTACATCGAACTGGATCTCAACAGCGGTAAGATCCT
TGAGAGTTTTCGCCCCGAAGAACGTTTTCCAATGATGAGCACTTTTAAAGTTCTGCTATGTGGCGCGGTA
TTATCCCGTATTGACGCCGGGCAAGAGCAACTCGGTCGCCGCATACACTATTCTCAGAATGACTTGGTTG
AGTACTCACCAGTCACAGAAAAGCATCTTACGGATGGCATGACAGTAAGAGAATTATGCAGTGCTGCCAT
AACCATGAGTGATAACACTGCGGCCAACTTACTTCTGACAACGATCGGAGGACCGAAGGAGCTAACCGCT
TTTTTGCACAACATGGGGGATCATGTAACTCGCCTTGATCGTTGGGAACCGGAGCTGAATGAAGCCATAC
CAAACGACGAGCGTGACACCACGATGCCTGTAGCAATGGCAACAACGTTGCGCAAACTATTAACTGGCGA
ACTACTTACTCTAGCTTCCCGGCAACAATTAATAGACTGGATGGAGGCGGATAAAGTTGCAGGACCACTT
CTGCGCTCGGCCCTTCCGGCTGGCTGGTTTATTGCTGATAAATCTGGAGCCGGTGAGCGTGGGTCTCGCG
GTATCATTGCAGCACTGGGGCCAGATGGTAAGCCCTCCCGTATCGTAGTTATCTACACGACGGGGAGTCA
GGCAACTATGGATGAACGAAATAGACAGATCGCTGAGATAGGTGCCTCACTGATTAAGCATTGGTAACTG
TCAGACCAAGTTTACTCATATATACTTTAGATTGATTTAAAACTTCATTTTTAATTTAAAAGGATCTAGG
TGAAGATCCTTTTTGATAATCTCATGACCAAAATCCCTTAACGTGAGTTTTCGTTCCACTGAGCGTCAGA
CCCCGTAGAAAAGATCAAAGGATCTTCTTGAGATCCTTTTTTTCTGCGCGTAATCTGCTGCTTGCAAACA
AAAAAACCACCGCTACCAGCGGTGGTTTGTTTGCCGGATCAAGAGCTACCAACTCTTTTTCCGAAGGTAA
CTGGCTTCAGCAGAGCGCAGATACCAAATACTGTTCTTCTAGTGTAGCCGTAGTTAGGCCACCACTTCAA
GAACTCTGTAGCACCGCCTACATACCTCGCTCTGCTAATCCTGTTACCAGTGGCTGCTGCCAGTGGCGAT
AAGTCGTGTCTTACCGGGTTGGACTCAAGACGATAGTTACCGGATAAGGCGCAGCGGTCGGGCTGAACGG
GGGGTTCGTGCACACAGCCCAGCTTGGAGCGAACGACCTACACCGAACTGAGATACCTACAGCGTGAGCT
ATGAGAAAGCGCCACGCTTCCCGAAGGGAGAAAGGCGGACAGGTATCCGGTAAGCGGCAGGGTCGGAACA
GGAGAGCGCACGAGGGAGCTTCCAGGGGGAAACGCCTGGTATCTTTATAGTCCTGTCGGGTTTCGCCACC
TCTGACTTGAGCGTCGATTTTTGTGATGCTCGTCAGGGGGGCGGAGCCTATGGAAAAACGCCAGCAACGC
GGCCTTTTTACGGTTCCTGGCCTTTTGCTGGCCTTTTGCTCACATGTTCTTTCCTGCGTTATCCCCTGAT
TCTGTGGATAACCGTATTACCGCCTTTGAGTGAGCTGATACCGCTCGCCGCAGCCGAACGACCGAGCGCA
GCGAGTCAGTGAGCGAGGAAGCGGAAGAGCGCCCAATACGCAAACCGCCTCTCCCCGCGCGTTGGCCGAT
TCATTAATGCAGCTGGCACGACAGGTTTCCCGACTGGAAAGCGGGCAGTGAGCGCAACGCAATTAATGTG
AGTTAGCTCACTCATTAGGCACCCCAGGCTTTACACTTTATGCTTCCGGCTCGTATGTTGTGTGGAATTG
TGAGCGGATAACAATTTCACACAGGAAACAGCTATGACCATGATTACGCCAAGCGCGCAATTAACCCTCA
CTAAAGGGAACAAAAGCTGGAGCTGCAAGC
Features (pLannotate 1.2.2; 31 found; start..end, strand, type, name):
      5..231     +  promoter       RSV promoter: Rous sarcoma virus enhancer/promoter
    232..412     +  LTR            5' LTR (truncated): truncated 5' long terminal repeat (LTR) from HIV-1
    459..584     +  misc_feature   HIV-1 Ψ: packaging signal of human immunodeficiency virus type 1
    568..931     +  CDS            HIV-1 gag (fragment): gag protein from human immunodeficiency virus 1; gag
   1077..1310    +  misc_feature   RRE: The Rev response element (RRE) of HIV-1 allows for Rev-dependent mRNA export from the nucleus to the cytoplasm.
   1687..1713    +  CDS            Rev (fragment): human immunodeficiency virus 1 (HIV-1) Rev protein; rev; enhances nuclear export of unspliced and incompletely spliced viral mRNAs
   1720..1743    +  promoter       SV40 promoter (fragment): SV40 early promoter
   1744..1815    +  promoter       SV40 promoter (fragment): SV40 enhancer and early promoter
   1839..1974    +  rep_origin     SV40 ori: SV40 origin of replication
   2020..2616    +  CDS            PuroR (fragment): puromycin N-acetyltransferase; pac from Streptomyces; confers resistance to puromycin
   2665..2782    +  misc_feature   cPPT/CTS: central polypurine tract and central termination sequence of HIV-1
   2847..2913    +  CDS            small t antigen (fragment): SV40 (simian virus 40) small t antigen
   2920..4098    +  promoter       EF-1α promoter: strong constitutive promoter for human elongation factor EF-1α
   4115..4309    +  CDS            KIAA1586 (fragment): K1586_HUMAN - Experimental evidence at protein level: Swiss-Prot protein existence level 1. E3 SUMO-protein ligase; facilitates UBE2I/UBC9-mediated SUMO2 modification of target proteins (PubMed:26524493). From Homo sapiens (Human).
   5807..5860    +  promoter       U6 promoter (fragment): RNA polymerase III promoter for human U6 snRNA
   5902..6490    +  misc_feature   WPRE: woodchuck hepatitis virus posttranscriptional regulatory element
   6541..6560    +  misc_feature   cPPT/CTS (fragment): central polypurine tract and central termination sequence of HIV-1
   6562..6795    +  LTR            3' LTR (ΔU3): self-inactivating 3' long terminal repeat (LTR) from HIV-1
   6873..6994    +  polyA_signal   SV40 poly(A) signal: SV40 polyadenylation signal
   7034..7169    +  rep_origin     SV40 ori: SV40 origin of replication
   7190..7208    -  promoter       T7 promoter: promoter for bacteriophage T7 RNA polymerase
   7216..7371    +  CDS            lacZα (fragment): LacZα fragment of β-galactosidase; lacZ fragment
   7376..7804    +  rep_origin     f1 ori (sequence partly withheld): f1 bacteriophage origin of replication; arrow indicates direction of (+) strand synthesis
   7857..7961    +  promoter       AmpR promoter: bla
   7962..8822    +  CDS            AmpR: β-lactamase; bla; confers resistance to ampicillin, carbenicillin, and related antibiotics
   8993..9581    +  rep_origin     ori: high-copy-number ColE1/pMB1/pBR322/pUC origin of replication
   9764..9856    +  CDS            lacI (fragment): lac repressor; lacI; The lac repressor binds to the lac operator to inhibit transcription in E. coli. This inhibition can be relieved by adding lactose or isopropyl-β-D-thiogalactopyranoside (IPTG).
   9869..9890    +  protein_bind   CAP binding site: CAP binding activates transcription in the presence of cAMP. E. coli catabolite activator protein
   9905..9935    +  promoter       lac promoter: promoter for the E. coli lac operon
   9943..9959    +  protein_bind   lac operator: The lac repressor binds to the lac operator to inhibit transcription in E. coli. This inhibition can be relieved by adding lactose or isopropyl-β-D-thiogalactopyranoside (IPTG). lac repressor encoded by lacI
  10004..10022   +  promoter       T3 promoter: promoter for bacteriophage T3 RNA polymerase
