[The description below was written by a language model from this plasmid's Addgene catalogue record and pLannotate feature annotations shown in this document.]
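Description:
TFORF0066 is a lentiviral mammalian expression plasmid built on the pLX_TRC317 backbone and carrying a human ZNF451 open reading frame of about 1.8 kb, one member of a barcoded transcription factor ORF collection. In bacteria it is maintained through a high-copy ColE1/pUC-type origin and selected with ampicillin via the β-lactamase gene. An f1 origin and leftover lac, T7 and T3 cloning-vector elements are also present in the backbone. The depositor notes that the plasmid can recombine during propagation, a common issue for constructs with repeated LTR sequences.

The viral portion has a third-generation, self-inactivating layout. An RSV promoter drives a truncated HIV-1 5' LTR, followed by the Ψ packaging signal with a partial gag sequence, the Rev response element for Rev-dependent export of the genomic RNA, a cPPT/CTS element, and a ΔU3 3' LTR followed by an SV40 polyadenylation signal. Within the proviral region, an SV40 early promoter drives puromycin N-acetyltransferase for selection of transduced cells, and a separate EF-1α promoter drives the ZNF451 ORF, with a WPRE downstream to enhance transcript stability and expression. The automated annotation does not label the ORF as ZNF451. It marks only a short stretch at its start as resembling KIAA1586, a SUMO ligase, presumably reflecting sequence similarity. The 24-bp barcode described in the catalogue entry is likewise not annotated, so its exact position is not given by the record.

The construct is intended for constitutive overexpression of ZNF451 after lentiviral delivery, particularly in pooled screens where the barcode identifies which transcription factor each cell received. The collection was developed for studies of directed differentiation.
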