Addgene plasmid #143008: TFORF0066
Purpose: Lentiviral vector for overexpressing transcription factor ORFs with unique 24-bp barcodes. Barcodes facilitate identification of transcription factors in pooled screens.
Depositing lab: Feng Zhang. Depositing organization: Broad Institute. Publication: A transcription factor atlas of directed differentiation. Joung J, Ma S, Tay T, Geiger-Schuller KR, Kirchgatterer PC, Verdine VK, Guo B, Arias-Garcia MA, Allen WE, Singh A, Kuksenko O, Abudayyeh OO, Gootenberg JS, Fu Z, Macrae RK, Buenrostro JD, Regev A, Zhang F. Cell. 2023 Jan 5;186(1):209-229.e26. doi: 10.1016/j.cell.2022.11.026. PubMed 36608654.
Backbone
  Vector backbone: pLX_TRC317
  Backbone manufacturer: Broad Institute Genetic Perturbation Platform
  Backbone size w/o insert (bp): 8264
  Vector type: Mammalian Expression, Lentiviral
  Selectable markers: Puromycin
Growth in bacteria
  Bacterial resistance: Ampicillin, 100 μg/mL
  Growth temperature: 37°C
  Growth strain: NEB Stable
  Copy number: High Copy
Gene/Insert
  Gene/Insert name: ZNF451
  Species: H. sapiens (human)
  Insert size (bp): 1781
  Entrez Gene: ZNF451 (a.k.a. COASTER, dJ417I1.1)
  Promoter: EF1a
  Cloning method: Unknown
  Sequencing primers: 5′ GGGTGGAGACTGAAGTTAGGCCAG; 3′ CACATAGCGTAAAAGGAGCAACATAG
Terms and licenses: Academic/Nonprofit Terms; Industry Terms: Not Available to Industry
Depositor comments: NM_001257273,ENST00000370708 . The transcription factor ORF portion of this plasmid was synthesized by Genewiz. Please test multiple small colonies in case of plasmid recombination. To make this collection available in a timely manner, a portion of this collection was not fully sequenced by Addgene. If an Addgene verified full plasmid sequence is not available, please contact us prior to placing an order to request the full sequence.
How to cite: TFORF0066 was a gift from Feng Zhang (Addgene plasmid # 143008 ; http://n2t.net/addgene:143008 ; RRID:Addgene_143008)
