>Addgene plasmid #143008 | TFORF0066 | depositor partial sequence | sequence record 281162 | Insert
ACCGCCACCATGGGAGACCCGGGGTCGGAGATAATAGAATCTGTCCCTCCAGCTGGCCCTGAGGCATCTG
AGTCAACAACGGATGAAAATGAAGACGACATTCAGTTTGTCAGTGAAGGACCATTACGACCTGTTCTTGA
ATACATTGATCTGGTCAGCAGTGATGATGAAGAGCCTAGCACCTCTTATACTGATAGAATGCCTGAATCT
AAGGTGCCATCCTCTGAGAATCATCGCCCAGAAATGTGCTCTAGCTGCAATGTTCCTCTTCCCATTGGAG
ATAGCAGCTCCTTCTCTGGGAGTTGTTCCAGCAGTCCAGAAAGGATAGTTTCTCAAACTTCCTCTGTTGA
GAACCCATTGGAGAACCAGAAAAATGATCAAAATAATTCAGATACTAAGATCTCTGAGACAGAGACCCTT
AAATCATCACAGAATTTTCAGACTCTGCCTTCATCTCCACTTCTGGTCCCCCAAGAATCTTTGGCCTCTT
CTGAGGTCAAAGAGAATTTACGTATAGATTCTTCTTCAGCTTCACAGCATGGACGGGATGCCATCCTCTA
TCTCCAGACACAAGTAGCTGAAATGTCCCGAGTGATACGTGATCTGCAGTCCAGGAGCTGTTTTAGATTT
CATCATTCTAGGCCAAGTGAGAACTCCTCAGTTCCTTGGGACATCTCCACCTCTAAAGAGGAAAATTTAT
CCACAGTTGAAGAAGAAACTGATTACAAATCACCATCAGCTGATGACAAAGGGCAGCCATCTGACCCCAG
CCAATCTAGTTTCACAGGTCTTTTGAAGAGAATGGAACAAAGAGGTGTTATAAAAAGGGTGACATTACAA
TCTGAAGCGGAGTCATGTGAAGGGAAACCTGATTGTGTGACTTCTAAAAAACGTTTGGTTCCTCCATTGC
ATCCTCTTCTGAGAATTGCCACCACTGAGGTTTTTAAAGACCCTGCTGATTGCCATCCTTCTTCCTTCAT
GGGACACAGGGTATATCCTGTGGCCAAGGACACCTCTCCTTTCCAACCAAACCCACCAGCTGAAGGCCCC
ATTGTAGAAGCATTAGAACACAGCAAAAGAGGAAACACAACATCCCCTCTAGATTCTACCTCAAAAGAAA
TGGAGGTCATGGGTTGTAGGTTTTACCACGCTGCCTCCATTGCAGCCCGAGCTGCTAGCTACATGGCCTA
TATGACTCAATATCAGCGTAAACTCTGGGAAGACATGGAAGATCTGGTTCATGACCCAGAATTTGATCGT
GGAAAAGCAAGATGCATAATATCTGATGGTATGGATGCAGGCCTTTGGCAACTTTGTACTACTAGGGACA
TAATGGACTCTGTAGTCAGAGTTATGGCCATGGCCATAGACTATAGACGGCAGGCCTGGCTTCGACTTAC
ATCTCTCACTAAGAAAACCCAGGAGAAGATCTCCCACTTGCCCTTTGATGGTACTTCCCTTTTTGGACAA
GATGTGAAAGCTGTTGTTGCAGAAGACAACAATATAAAAGAAAATGACTATAAAGATCACAAATACTATA
ATCAGCATCGATACTTTTATAGTCATGATCAGAAAGCACATTATCACAATAGAGGATACTCCAAAGGGGA
TTGGTACAAACCTCGAAACCACCCCTATAGATATAGAAAGAAGGGAGACTCTCCAGAACGCCATGGGTAC
AAGAATTAGTAATGAACTAGTCCGTAACTTGAAAGTATTTCGATTTCTTGGCTTTATATATCTTGTGGAA
AGGACGATGTAGGCCGAACCTCGTAAGCCCG
