>Addgene plasmid #143008 | TFORF0066 | depositor partial sequence | sequence record 281163 | Barcode
TGTAGGCCGAACCTCGTAAGCCCG
